Addgene plasmid #13721: pcDNA3-EGFP-Rac1(T17N)
Depositing lab: Klaus Hahn. Depositing organization: Scripps California (The Scripps Research Institute). Publication: Localized Rac activation dynamics visualized in living cells. Kraynov VS, Chamberlain C, Bokoch GM, Schwartz MA, Slabaugh S, Hahn KM. Science. 2000 Oct 13. 290(5490):333-7. 10.1126/science.290.5490.333 PubMed 11030651.
Backbone
  Vector backbone: pcDNA3
  Backbone manufacturer: Invitrogen
  Backbone size w/o insert (bp): 5500
  Vector type: Mammalian Expression
Growth in bacteria
  Bacterial resistance: Ampicillin, 100 μg/mL
  Growth temperature: 37°C
  Growth strain: DH5alpha
  Copy number: High Copy
Gene/Insert
  Gene/Insert name: EGFP-Rac1(T17N) (alt name: Rac1)
  Species: H. sapiens (human)
  Insert size (bp): 1300
  Entrez Gene: RAC1 (a.k.a. MIG5, MRD48, Rac-1, TC-25, p21-Rac1)
  Tag / fusion protein: EGFP (N terminal on insert)
  Cloning method: Restriction Enzyme; 5′ cloning site HindIII (not destroyed); 3′ cloning site XhoI (not destroyed)
  Sequencing primers: 5′ EGFP-C
Terms and licenses: Academic/Nonprofit Terms; Industry Terms: Not Available to Industry
Depositor comments: Protocols for production and use of Hahn lab biosensors and photactivatable proteins can be found on their web page, at the URL below. If you have suggestions for the protocols or have any questions, please feel free to contact the Hahn lab. Good luck with your experiments! Hahn lab biosensor protocol: http://www.hahnlab.com/tools/index.html
How to cite: pcDNA3-EGFP-Rac1(T17N) was a gift from Klaus Hahn (Addgene plasmid # 13721 ; http://n2t.net/addgene:13721 ; RRID:Addgene_13721)
