[The description below was written by a language model from this plasmid's Addgene catalogue record and pLannotate feature annotations shown in this document.]
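Description:
pcDNA3-EGFP-Rac1(T17N) is a mammalian expression plasmid built on the Invitrogen pcDNA3 backbone, carrying human Rac1 with the T17N substitution fused at its N terminus to EGFP. The roughly 1.3 kb fusion insert was cloned between HindIII and XhoI sites, both retained, and the sequenced plasmid totals about 6.7 kb. In bacteria it is maintained through a high-copy ColE1/pUC-type origin and selected with ampicillin via the β-lactamase gene. An f1 origin is also present, which in principle allows single-stranded DNA production.

Expression of the fusion is driven by the human cytomegalovirus immediate-early enhancer and promoter, and the transcript is terminated by the bovine growth hormone polyadenylation signal. T7 and SP6 phage promoters flank the insert, as is standard for pcDNA3, and could be used for in vitro transcription or as sequencing landmarks. A separate cassette, in which the SV40 enhancer/early promoter drives the neo gene followed by an SV40 poly(A) signal, provides a marker that can support G418 selection of stable transfectants. Several small annotated fragments (lacI, lac promoter/operator, ble, bom, a truncated HIV-1 LTR match) appear to be backbone remnants or short homology hits rather than functional elements.

The T17N mutant is annotated as a dominant-negative form of the Rac1 small GTPase, so the construct lets Rac signalling be inhibited in transfected cells while the EGFP tag reports expression and localisation. It was deposited in connection with work visualising localised Rac activation in living cells. The record does not spell out its specific experimental role there.
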