Features (pLannotate 1.2.2; 22 found; start..end, strand, type, name):
    289..717     -  rep_origin     f1 ori (sequence partly withheld): f1 bacteriophage origin of replication; arrow indicates direction of (+) strand synthesis
    738..759     -  promoter       SV40 promoter (fragment): SV40 enhancer and early promoter
    763..987     -  polyA_signal   bGH poly(A) signal: bovine growth hormone polyadenylation signal
   1013..1031    +  promoter       SP6 promoter: promoter for bacteriophage SP6 RNA polymerase
   1059..1637    -  CDS            Rac1 (T17N): dominant negative mutant of human Rac family small GTPase 1
   1644..2360    -  CDS            EGFP: EGFP is a basic (constitutively fluorescent) green fluorescent protein published in 1996, derived from Aequorea victoria. It is reported to be a rapidly-maturing weak dimer with moderate acid sensitivity.
   2380..2398    -  promoter       T7 promoter: promoter for bacteriophage T7 RNA polymerase
   2414..2447    -  LTR            5' LTR (truncated) (fragment): truncated 5' long terminal repeat (LTR) from HIV-1
   2443..2646    -  promoter       CMV promoter: human cytomegalovirus (CMV) immediate early promoter
   2647..3026    -  enhancer       CMV enhancer: human cytomegalovirus immediate early enhancer
   3181..3233    +  misc_feature   bom (fragment): basis of mobility region from pBR322
   3292..3396    +  promoter       AmpR promoter: bla
   3397..4257    +  CDS            AmpR: β-lactamase; bla; confers resistance to ampicillin, carbenicillin, and related antibiotics
   4428..5016    +  rep_origin     ori: high-copy-number ColE1/pMB1/pBR322/pUC origin of replication
   5199..5291    +  CDS            lacI (fragment): lac repressor; lacI; The lac repressor binds to the lac operator to inhibit transcription in E. coli. This inhibition can be relieved by adding lactose or isopropyl-β-D-thiogalactopyranoside (IPTG).
   5304..5325    +  protein_bind   CAP binding site: CAP binding activates transcription in the presence of cAMP. E. coli catabolite activator protein
   5340..5370    +  promoter       lac promoter: promoter for the E. coli lac operon
   5378..5394    +  protein_bind   lac operator: The lac repressor binds to the lac operator to inhibit transcription in E. coli. This inhibition can be relieved by adding lactose or isopropyl-β-D-thiogalactopyranoside (IPTG). lac repressor encoded by lacI
   5467..5588    -  polyA_signal   SV40 poly(A) signal: SV40 polyadenylation signal
   5583..5741    -  CDS            ble (fragment): BLE_KLEPN - Experimental evidence at protein level: Swiss-Prot protein existence level 1. Binding protein with a strong affinity to the bleomycin family of antibiotics. Binds to CL990; an antimitotic-antibiotic compound. From Klebsiella pneumoniae.
   5765..6556    -  CDS            neo: KKA2_KLEPN - Also known as kan, nptII. Experimental evidence at protein level: Swiss-Prot protein existence level 1. Resistance to kanamycin, neomycin, paromomycin, ribostamycin, butirosin and gentamicin B. From Klebsiella pneumoniae.
   6623..275     -  promoter       SV40 promoter (across the origin): SV40 enhancer and early promoter
>Addgene plasmid #13721 | pcDNA3-EGFP-Rac1(T17N) | addgene full sequence | sequence record 176986 | Addgene NGS Result
GAGGCAGAGGCGGCCTCGGCCTCTGCATAAATAAAAAAAATTAGTCAGCCATGGGGCGGAGAATGGGCGG
AACTGGGCGGAGTTAGGGGCGGGATGGGCGGAGTTAGGGGCGGGACTATGGTTGCTGACTAATTGAGATG
CATGCTTTGCATACTTCTGCCTGCTGGGGAGCCTGGGGACTTTCCACACCTGGTTGCTGACTAATTGAGA
TGCATGCTTTGCATACTTCTGCCTGCTGGGGAGCCTGGGGACTTTCCACACCCTAACTGACACACATTCC
ACAGAATTAATTCGCGTTAAATTTTTGTTAAATCAGCTCATTTTTTAACCAATAGGCCGAAATCGGCAAA
ATCCCTTATAAATCAAAAGAATAGACCGAGATAGGGT
[37 nt withheld, positions 388-424]
AAAGAACGTGGACTCCAACGTCAAAGG
[49 nt withheld, positions 452-500]
T
[91 nt withheld, positions 502-592]
G
[124 nt withheld, positions 594-717]
GGGGATACCCCCTAGAGCCCCAGCTGGTTCTTTCCGCCTCAGAAGCCATAGAGCCCACCGCATCCCCAGC
ATGCCTGCTATTGTCTTCCCAATCCTCCCCCTTGCTGTCCTGCCCCACCCCACCCCCCAGAATAGAATGA
CACCTACTCAGACAATGCGATGCAATTTCCTCATTTTATTAGGAAAGGACAGTGGGAGTGGCACCTTCCA
GGGTCAAGGAAGGCACGGGGGAGGGGCAAACAACAGATGGCTGGCAACTAGAAGGCACAGTCGAGGCTGA
TCAGCGAGCTCTAGCATTTAGGTGACACTATAGAATAGGGCCCTCTAGATGCATGCTCGAGTTACAACAG
CAGGCATTTTCTCTTCCTCTTCTTCACGGGAGGCGGGCAGAGGACTGCTCGGATCGCTTCGTCAAACACT
GTCTTGAGGCCTCGCTGTGTGAGCGCCGAGCACTCCAGGTATTTTACAGCACCAATCTCCTTAGCCATGG
CTAGACCCTGCGGATAGGTGATGGGAGTCAGCTTCTTCTCCTTCAGTTTCTCGATCGTGTCTTTATCATC
CCTAAGATCAAGTTTAGTTCCCACTAGGATGATGGGAGTGTTGGGACAGTGGTGCCGCACCTCAGGATAC
CACTTTGCACGGACATTTTCAAATGATGCAGGACTCACAAGGGAAAAGCAAATTAAGAACACATCTGTTT
GCGGATAGGATAGGGGGCGTAATCTGTCATAATCTTCTTGTCCAGCTGTATCCCATAAGCCCAGATTCAC
CGGTTTTCCATCTACCATAACATTGGCAGAATAATTGTCAAAGACAGTAGGGATATATTCTCCAGGAAAT
GCATTGGTTGTGTAACTGATCAGTAGGCAGTTTTTACCTACAGCTCCGTCTCCCACCACCACACACTTGA
TGGCCTGCATGAATTCCTTGTACAGCTCGTCCATGCCGAGAGTGATCCCGGCGGCGGTCACGAACTCCAG
CAGGACCATGTGATCGCGCTTCTCGTTGGGGTCTTTGCTCAGGGCGGACTGGGTGCTCAGGTAGTGGTTG
TCGGGCAGCAGCACGGGGCCGTCGCCGATGGGGGTGTTCTGCTGGTAGTGGTCGGCGAGCTGCACGCTGC
CGTCCTCGATGTTGTGGCGGATCTTGAAGTTCACCTTGATGCCGTTCTTCTGCTTGTCGGCCATGATATA
GACGTTGTGGCTGTTGTAGTTGTACTCCAGCTTGTGCCCCAGGATGTTGCCGTCCTCCTTGAAGTCGATG
CCCTTCAGCTCGATGCGGTTCACCAGGGTGTCGCCCTCGAACTTCACCTCGGCGCGGGTCTTGTAGTTGC
CGTCGTCCTTGAAGAAGATGGTGCGCTCCTGGACGTAGCCTTCGGGCATGGCGGACTTGAAGAAGTCGTG
CTGCTTCATGTGGTCGGGGTAGCGGCTGAAGCACTGCACGCCGTAGGTCAGGGTGGTCACGAGGGTGGGC
CAGGGCACGGGCAGCTTGCCGGTGGTGCAGATGAACTTCAGGGTCAGCTTGCCGTAGGTGGCATCGCCCT
CGCCCTCGCCGGACACGCTGAACTTGTGGCCGTTTACGTCGCCGTCCAGCTCGACCAGGATGGGCACCAC
CCCGGTGAACAGCTCCTCGCCCTTGCTCACCATGGTGGCAAGCTTGGGTCTCCCTATAGTGAGTCGTATT
AATTTCGATAAGCCAGTAAGCAGTGGGTTCTCTAGTTAGCCAGAGAGCTCTGCTTATATAGACCTCCCAC
CGTACACGCCTACCGCCCATTTGCGTCAATGGGGCGGAGTTGTTACGACATTTTGGAAAGTCCCGTTGAT
TTTGGTGCCAAAACAAACTCCCATTGACGTCAATGGGGTGGAGACTTGGAAATCCCCGTGAGTCAAACCG
CTATCCACGCCCATTGATGTACTGCCAAAACCGCATCACCATGGTAATAGCGATGACTAATACGTAGATG
TACTGCCAAGTAGGAAAGTCCCATAAGGTCATGTACTGGGCATAATGCCAGGCGGGCCATTTACCGTCAT
TGACGTCAATAGGGGGCGTACTTGGCATATGATACACTTGATGTACTGCCAAGTGGGCAGTTTACCGTAA
ATACTCCACCCATTGACGTCAATGGAAAGTCCCTATTGGCGTTACTATGGGAACATACGTCATTATTGAC
GTCAATGGGCGGGGGTCGTTGGGCGGTCAGCCAGGCGGGCCATTTACCGTAAGTTATGTAACGCGGAACT
CCATATATGGGCTATGAACTAATGACCCCGTAATTGATTACTATTAATAACTAGTCAATAATCAATGTCA
ACGCGTATATCTGGCCCGTACATCGCGAAGCAGCGCAAAACGCCTAACCCTAAGCAGATTCTTCATGCAA
TTGTCGGTCAAGCCTTGCCTTGTTGTAGCTTAAATTTTGCTCGCGCACTACTCAGCGACCTCCAACACAC
AAGCAGGGAGCAGATACTGGCTTAACTATGCGGCATCAGAGCAGATTGTACTGAGAGTGCACCATAGGGG
ATCGGGAGATCTCCCGATCCGTCGACGTCAGGTGGCACTTTTCGGGGAAATGTGCGCGGAACCCCTATTT
GTTTATTTTTCTAAATACATTCAAATATGTATCCGCTCATGAGACAATAACCCTGATAAATGCTTCAATA
ATATTGAAAAAGGAAGAGTATGAGTATTCAACATTTCCGTGTCGCCCTTATTCCCTTTTTTGCGGCATTT
TGCCTTCCTGTTTTTGCTCACCCAGAAACGCTGGTGAAAGTAAAAGATGCTGAAGATCAGTTGGGTGCAC
GAGTGGGTTACATCGAACTGGATCTCAACAGCGGTAAGATCCTTGAGAGTTTTCGCCCCGAAGAACGTTT
TCCAATGATGAGCACTTTTAAAGTTCTGCTATGTGGCGCGGTATTATCCCGTATTGACGCCGGGCAAGAG
CAACTCGGTCGCCGCATACACTATTCTCAGAATGACTTGGTTGAGTACTCACCAGTCACAGAAAAGCATC
TTACGGATGGCATGACAGTAAGAGAATTATGCAGTGCTGCCATAACCATGAGTGATAACACTGCGGCCAA
CTTACTTCTGACAACGATCGGAGGACCGAAGGAGCTAACCGCTTTTTTGCACAACATGGGGGATCATGTA
ACTCGCCTTGATCGTTGGGAACCGGAGCTGAATGAAGCCATACCAAACGACGAGCGTGACACCACGATGC
CTGTAGCAATGGCAACAACGTTGCGCAAACTATTAACTGGCGAACTACTTACTCTAGCTTCCCGGCAACA
ATTAATAGACTGGATGGAGGCGGATAAAGTTGCAGGACCACTTCTGCGCTCGGCCCTTCCGGCTGGCTGG
TTTATTGCTGATAAATCTGGAGCCGGTGAGCGTGGGTCTCGCGGTATCATTGCAGCACTGGGGCCAGATG
GTAAGCCCTCCCGTATCGTAGTTATCTACACGACGGGGAGTCAGGCAACTATGGATGAACGAAATAGACA
GATCGCTGAGATAGGTGCCTCACTGATTAAGCATTGGTAACTGTCAGACCAAGTTTACTCATATATACTT
TAGATTGATTTAAAACTTCATTTTTAATTTAAAAGGATCTAGGTGAAGATCCTTTTTGATAATCTCATGA
CCAAAATCCCTTAACGTGAGTTTTCGTTCCACTGAGCGTCAGACCCCGTAGAAAAGATCAAAGGATCTTC
TTGAGATCCTTTTTTTCTGCGCGTAATCTGCTGCTTGCAAACAAAAAAACCACCGCTACCAGCGGTGGTT
TGTTTGCCGGATCAAGAGCTACCAACTCTTTTTCCGAAGGTAACTGGCTTCAGCAGAGCGCAGATACCAA
ATACTGTTCTTCTAGTGTAGCCGTAGTTAGGCCACCACTTCAAGAACTCTGTAGCACCGCCTACATACCT
CGCTCTGCTAATCCTGTTACCAGTGGCTGCTGCCAGTGGCGATAAGTCGTGTCTTACCGGGTTGGACTCA
AGACGATAGTTACCGGATAAGGCGCAGCGGTCGGGCTGAACGGGGGGTTCGTGCACACAGCCCAGCTTGG
AGCGAACGACCTACACCGAACTGAGATACCTACAGCGTGAGCTATGAGAAAGCGCCACGCTTCCCGAAGG
GAGAAAGGCGGACAGGTATCCGGTAAGCGGCAGGGTCGGAACAGGAGAGCGCACGAGGGAGCTTCCAGGG
GGAAACGCCTGGTATCTTTATAGTCCTGTCGGGTTTCGCCACCTCTGACTTGAGCGTCGATTTTTGTGAT
GCTCGTCAGGGGGGCGGAGCCTATGGAAAAACGCCAGCAACGCGGCCTTTTTACGGTTCCTGGCCTTTTG
CTGGCCTTTTGCTCACATGTTCTTTCCTGCGTTATCCCCTGATTCTGTGGATAACCGTATTACCGCCTTT
GAGTGAGCTGATACCGCTCGCCGCAGCCGAACGACCGAGCGCAGCGAGTCAGTGAGCGAGGAAGCGGAAG
AGCGCCCAATACGCAAACCGCCTCTCCCCGCGCGTTGGCCGATTCATTAATGCAGCTGGCACGACAGGTT
TCCCGACTGGAAAGCGGGCAGTGAGCGCAACGCAATTAATGTGAGTTAGCTCACTCATTAGGCACCCCAG
GCTTTACACTTTATGCTTCCGGCTCGTATGTTGTGTGGAATTGTGAGCGGATAACAATTTCACACAGGAA
ACAGCTATGACCATGATTACGCCAAGCTCTAGCTAGAGGTCGACGGTATACAGACATGATAAGATACATT
GATGAGTTTGGACAAACCACAACTAGAATGCAGTGAAAAAAATGCTTTATTTGTGAAATTTGTGATGCTA
TTGCTTTATTTGTAACCATTATAAGCTGCAATAAACAAGTTGGGGTGGGCGAAGAACTCCAGCATGAGAT
CCCCGCGCTGGAGGATCATCCAGCCGGCGTCCCGGAAAACGATTCCGAAGCCCAACCTTTCATAGAAGGC
GGCGGTGGAATCGAAATCTCGTGATGGCAGGTTGGGCGTCGCTTGGTCGGTCATTTCGAACCCCAGAGTC
CCGCTCAGAAGAACTCGTCAAGAAGGCGATAGAAGGCGATGCGCTGCGAATCGGGAGCGGCGATACCGTA
AAGCACGAGGAAGCGGTCAGCCCATTCGCCGCCAAGCTCTTCAGCAATATCACGGGTAGCCAACGCTATG
TCCTGATAGCGGTCCGCCACACCCAGCCGGCCACAGTCGATGAATCCAGAAAAGCGGCCATTTTCCACCA
TGATATTCGGCAAGCAGGCATCGCCATGGGTCACGACGAGATCCTCGCCGTCGGGCATGCGCGCCTTGAG
CCTGGCGAACAGTTCGGCTGGCGCGAGCCCCTGATGCTCTTCGTCCAGATCATCCTGATCGACAAGACCG
GCTTCCATCCGAGTACGTGCTCGCTCGATGCGATGTTTCGCTTGGTGGTCGAATGGGCAGGTAGCCGGAT
CAAGCGTATGCAGCCGCCGCATTGCATCAGCCATGATGGATACTTTCTCGGCAGGAGCAAGGTGAGATGA
CAGGAGATCCTGCCCCGGCACTTCGCCCAATAGCAGCCAGTCCCTTCCCGCTTCAGTGACAACGTCGAGC
ACAGCTGCGCAAGGAACGCCCGTCGTGGCCAGCCACGATAGCCGCGCTGCCTCGTCCTGCAGTTCATTCA
GGGCACCGGACAGGTCGGTCTTGACAAAAAGAACCGGGCGCCCCTGCGCTGACAGCCGGAACACGGCGGC
ATCAGAGCAGCCGATTGTCTGTTGTGCCCAGTCATAGCCGAATAGCCTCTCCACCCAAGCGGCCGGAGAA
CCTGCGTGCAATCCATCTTGTTCAATCATGCGAAACGATCCTCATCCTGTCTCTTGATCAGATCCGAAAA
TGGATATACAAGCTCCCGGGAGCTTTTTGCAAAAGCCTAGGCCTCCAAAAAAGCCTCCTCACTACTTCTG
GAATAGCTCA
