>Addgene plasmid #13721 | pcDNA3-EGFP-Rac1(T17N) | addgene partial sequence | sequence record 112350 | BGH-rev 5'-TAGAAGGCACAGTCGAGG-3'
CATTTAGGTGACACTATAGAATAGGGCCCTCTAGATGCATGCTCGAGTTACAACAGCAGGCATTTTCTCT
TCCTCTTCTTCACGGGAGGCGGGCAGAGGACTGCTCGGATCGCTTCGTCAAACACTGTCTTGAGGCCTCG
CTGTGTGAGCGCCGAGCACTCCAGGTATTTTACAGCACCAATCTCCTTAGCCATGGCTAGACCCTGCGGA
TAGGTGATGGGAGTCAGCTTCTTCTCCTTCAGTTTCTCGATCGTGTCTTTATCATCCCTAAGATCAAGTT
TAGTTCCCACTAGGATGATGGGAGTGTTGGGACAGTGGTGCCGCACCTCAGGATACCACTTTGCACGGAC
ATTTTCAAATGATGCAGGACTCACAAGGGAAAAGCAAATTAAGAACACATCTGTTTGCGGATAGGATAGG
GGGCGTAATCTGTCATAATCTTCTTGTCCAGCTGTATCCCATAAGCCCAGATTCACCGGTTTTCCATCTA
CCATAACATTGGCAGAATAATTGTCAAAGACAGTAGGGATATATTCTCCAGGAAATGCATTGGTTGTGTA
ACTGATCAGTAGGCAGTTTTTACCTACAGCTCCGTCTCCCACCACCACACACTTGATGGCCTGCATGAAT
TCCTTGTACAGCTCGTCCATGCCGAGAGTGATCCCGGCGGCGGTCACGAACTCCAGCAGGACCATGTGAT
CGCGCTTCTCGTTGGGGTCTTTGCTCAGGGCGGACTGGGTGCTCAGGTAGTGGTTGTCGGGCAGCAGCAC
GGGGCCGTCGCCGATGGGGGTGTTCTGCTGGTAGTGGTCGGCGAGCTGCACGCTGCCGTCCTCGATGTTG
TGGCGGATCTTGAAGTTCACCTTGATGCCGTTCTTCTGCTTGTCGGCCATGATATAGACGTTGTGGCTGT
TGTAGTTGTACTCCAGCTTGTGCCCCAGGATGTTGCCGTCCTCCTTGAAGTCGATGCCCTTCAGCTCGAT
GCGGTTCACCAGGGTGTCGCCCTCGAACTTCACCTCGGCGCGGGTCTTGTAGTTGCCGTCGTCCTTGAAG
AAGATGGTGCGCTCCTGGACGTAGCC
