>Addgene plasmid #13721 | pcDNA3-EGFP-Rac1(T17N) | addgene partial sequence | sequence record 112352 | CMV-F 5'-CGCAAATGGGCGGTAGGCGTG-3'
CTATATAAGCAGAGCTCTCTGGCTAACTAGAGAACCCACTGCTTACTGGCTTATCGAAATTAATACGACT
CACTATAGGGAGACCCAAGCTTGCCACCATGGTGAGCAAGGGCGAGGAGCTGTTCACCGGGGTGGTGCCC
ATCCTGGTCGAGCTGGACGGCGACGTAAACGGCCACAAGTTCAGCGTGTCCGGCGAGGGCGAGGGCGATG
CCACCTACGGCAAGCTGACCCTGAAGTTCATCTGCACCACCGGCAAGCTGCCCGTGCCCTGGCCCACCCT
CGTGACCACCCTGACCTACGGCGTGCAGTGCTTCAGCCGCTACCCCGACCACATGAAGCAGCACGACTTC
TTCAAGTCCGCCATGCCCGAAGGCTACGTCCAGGAGCGCACCATCTTCTTCAAGGACGACGGCAACTACA
AGACCCGCGCCGAGGTGAAGTTCGAGGGCGACACCCTGGTGAACCGCATCGAGCTGAAGGGCATCGACTT
CAAGGAGGACGGCAACATCCTGGGGCACAAGCTGGAGTACAACTACAACAGCCACAACGTCTATATCATG
GCCGACAAGCAGAAGAACGGCATCAAGGTGAACTTCAAGATCCGCCACAACATCGAGGACGGCAGCGTGC
AGCTCGCCGACCACTACCAGCAGAACACCCCCATCGGCGACGGCCCCGTGCTGCTGCCCGACAACCACTA
CCTGAGCACCCAGTCCGCCCTGAGCAAAGACCCCAACGAGAAGCGCGATCACATGGTCCTGCTGGAGTTC
GTGACCGCCGCCGGGATCACTCTCGGCATGGACGAGCTGTACAAGGAATTCATGCAGGCCATCAAGTGTG
TGGTGGTGGGAGACGGAGCTGTAGGTAAAAACTGCCTACTGATCAGTTACACAACCAATGCATTTCCTGG
AGAATATATCCCTACTGTCTTTGACAATTATTCTGCCAATGTTATGGTAGATGGAAAACCGGTGAATCTG
GGCTTATGGGATACAGCTGGACAAGAAGATTATGACAGATTACGCCCCCTATCCTAT
